>Addgene plasmid #213284 | GPR45-DuET | addgene full sequence | sequence record 431809 | Addgene NGS Result
ATGCGCTGCGAATCGGGAGCGGCGATACCGTAAAGCACGAGGAAGCGGTCAGCCCATTCGCCGCCAAGCT
CTTCAGCAATATCACGGGTAGCCAACGCTATGTCCTGATAGCGGTCCGCCACACCCAGCCGGCCACAGTC
GATGAATCCAGAAAAGCGGCCATTTTCCACCATGATATTCGGCAAGCAGGCATCGCCATGGGTCACGACG
AGATCCTCGCCGTCGGGCATGCGCGCCTTGAGCCTGGCGAACAGTTCGGCTGGCGCGAGCCCCTGATGCT
CTTCGTCCAGATCATCCTGATCGACAAGACCGGCTTCCATCCGAGTACGTGCTCGCTCGATGCGATGTTT
CGCTTGGTGGTCGAATGGGCAGGTAGCCGGATCAAGCGTATGCAGCCGCCGCATTGCATCAGCCATGATG
GATACTTTCTCGGCAGGAGCAAGGTGAGATGACAGGAGATCCTGCCCCGGCACTTCGCCCAATAGCAGCC
AGTCCCTTCCCGCTTCAGTGACAACGTCGAGCACAGCTGCGCAAGGAACGCCCGTCGTGGCCAGCCACGA
TAGCCGCGCTGCCTCGTCCTGCAGTTCATTCAGGGCACCGGACAGGTCGGTCTTGACAAAAAGAACCGGG
CGCCCCTGCGCTGACAGCCGGAACACGGCGGCATCAGAGCAGCCGATTGTCTGTTGTGCCCAGTCATAGC
CGAATAGCCTCTCCACCCAAGCGGCCGGAGAACCTGCGTGCAATCCATCTTGTTCAATCATGCGAAACGA
TCCTCATCCTGTCTCTTGATCAGATCCGAAAATGGATATACAAGCTCCCGGGAGCTTTTTGCAAAAGCCT
AGGCCTCCAAAAAAGCCTCCTCACTACTTCTGGAATAGCTCAGAGGCAGAGGCGGCCTCGGCCTCTGCAT
AAATAAAAAAAATTAGTCAGCCATGGGGCGGAGAATGGGCGGAACTGGGCGGAGTTAGGGGCGGGATGGG
CGGAGTTAGGGGCGGGACTATGGTTGCTGACTAATTGAGATGCATGCTTTGCATACTTCTGCCTGCTGGG
GAGCCTGGGGACTTTCCACACCTGGTTGCTGACTAATTGAGATGCATGCTTTGCATACTTCTGCCTGCTG
GGGAGCCTGGGGACTTTCCACACCCTAACTGACACACATTCCACAGAATTAATTCGCGTTAAATTTTTGT
TAAATCAGCTCATTTTTTAACCAATAGGCCGAAATCGGCAAAATCCCTTATAAATCAAAAGAATAGACCG
AGATAGGGT
[37 nt withheld, positions 1270-1306]
AAAGAACGTGGACTCCAACGTCAAAGG
[49 nt withheld, positions 1334-1382]
T
[91 nt withheld, positions 1384-1474]
G
[124 nt withheld, positions 1476-1599]
GGGGATACCCCCTAGAGCCCCAGCTGGTTCTTTCCGCCTCAGAAGCCATAGAGCCCACCGCATCCCCAGC
ATGCCTGCTATTGTCTTCCCAATCCTCCCCCTTGCTGTCCTGCCCCACCCCACCCCCCAGAATAGAATGA
CACCTACTCAGACAATGCGATGCAATTTCCTCATTTTATTAGGAAAGGACAGTGGGAGTGGCACCTTCCA
GGGTCAAGGAAGGCACGGGGGAGGGGCAAACAACAGATGGCTGGCAACTAGAAGGCACAGTCGAGGCTGA
TCAGCGGGTTTAAACGGGCCCTCTAGACTCGAGTTAGGCAGGGGCCACCTGAGAAGTCTCGGTCTTAGAC
ACGGTGGTGCTGGCCTCATCGAATTCACCGGTGCGTCCACCGGTATCGATGACGGCGCTCTGATTTTCGT
TACAGACGTATACTGTTGACGGCTGTATCCGTCTTCTGATCCTCTCGGGTACTTTAGGAAGAATCTGGAA
TGTTTGAGGCAGGAGCTCAATGCACGCTTCCCGGAATTTCTTGATCCGCCAACAGTACACTATTGGATTA
AAGACGGACTTCAGGTAGGACAGCCAGAGGACGCAAGTTGAGGTGGCGTAGAAAGAGGAGCCGCAGTAAA
ACCGTTGTGAAAAGACACTCAGCAATGAGTAGACGCTGTGGGGGAGCCAACAGAGGCTGAATCCAACGAA
GAGAATCAGAATCGTGGTAAAGGCTTTGGTTTTGAAGGAGAGATCGACGGAAACTTGCTGCTGCCGTTGC
AACCGTCTAAGTCCAGCTCTAGTGAGCTGCCTCAGGTCCAGAGAGTCGCTTTGATTATGCACTCTAACGG
CGTTCTTCCTCACGGTATTCAGGATGCACATATAGGCACAAAGCATCACGCCGAAGGGGGCGAAGAAGAC
GGCCACGACCAGAGTCACTACGTAGGCGCGGTCAGCGGGCAACTCGGTGTACCCCAGTACACACTGGGGA
GCCCTGGCTGGCACCTCCACGAGGGTCCAGCCGGTCAAACTAGGACCAGCGATACAGAAAGAAAGTACCC
AAGAGACAGCGATGATAACCTTTGCTCTCCTAGGGTTCAGTTTATCCTGTCTCTGGACTATAATCAGGAA
TCGGTCCACGCTGATGATCAGCAAAATGGCGACTCCCTCCAGCACGAAAAACCAGTAAAGTGTAGCAGAG
AGCCTGCAAAAATGATCACCAAAGTGCCACCTCACGGTTATCAGTGTAACTGCCGTGAAGGGCATACAGC
ACAAAGACAGCATGATGTCGCTAAAGGCAAGCGTAGCCAAAAGCAGGTTAATCGCAGACCGCATTGCAGG
CCTTTGATAAACAATTATACACACTACAGTATTTCCAAGAAACCCCACCACGGTCATCAGCAGCATGACT
ATAGCCAGGGAGATCCGGAGGGGAGCGGGCAGTTGAGTACTTCCACTGTCGGATGCGTTGCTCGTGTTAA
GCAGCAGATAGGTATAGGCCTCAAGTGATGTAGAGTTGCATGCCATATCGATGCTGGCGTCATCATCGTC
CTTGTAGTCGGCGAATACCAGGCAGAAGATGTAGCTCAGGGCGATGATCGTCTTCATGGTGCCGCTAAGC
TTAAGTTTAAACGCTAGCCAGCTTGGGTCTCCCTATAGTGAGTCGTATTAATTTCGATAAGCCAGTAAGC
AGTGGGTTCTCTAGTTAGCCAGAGAGCTCTGCTTATATAGACCTCCCACCGTACACGCCTACCGCCCATT
TGCGTCAATGGGGCGGAGTTGTTACGACATTTTGGAAAGTCCCGTTGATTTTGGTGCCAAAACAAACTCC
CATTGACGTCAATGGGGTGGAGACTTGGAAATCCCCGTGAGTCAAACCGCTATCCACGCCCATTGATGTA
CTGCCAAAACCGCATCACCATGGTAATAGCGATGACTAATACGTAGATGTACTGCCAAGTAGGAAAGTCC
CATAAGGTCATGTACTGGGCATAATGCCAGGCGGGCCATTTACCGTCATTGACGTCAATAGGGGGCGTAC
TTGGCATATGATACACTTGATGTACTGCCAAGTGGGCAGTTTACCGTAAATACTCCACCCATTGACGTCA
ATGGAAAGTCCCTATTGGCGTTACTATGGGAACATACGTCATTATTGACGTCAATGGGCGGGGGTCGTTG
GGCGGTCAGCCAGGCGGGCCATTTACCGTAAGTTATGTAACGCGGAACTCCATATATGGGCTATGAACTA
ATGACCCCGTAATTGATTACTATTAATAACTAGTCAATAATCAATGTCAACGCGTATATCTGGCCCGTAC
ATCGCGAAGCAGCGCAAAACGCCTAACCCTAAGCAGATTCTTCATGCAAATGTCGGTCAAGCCTTGCCTT
GTTGTAGCTTAAATTTTGCTCGCGCACTACTCAGCGACCTCCAACACACAAGCAGGGAGCAGATACTGGC
TTAACTATGCGGCATCAGAGCAGATTGTACTGAGAGTGCACCATAGGGGATCGGGAGATCTCCCGATCCG
TCGACGTCAGGTGGCACTTTTCGGGGAAATGTGCGCGGAACCCCTATTTGTTTATTTTTCTAAATACATT
CAAATATGTATCCGCTCATGAGACAATAACCCTGATAAATGCTTCAATAATATTGAAAAAGGAAGAGTAT
GAGTATTCAACATTTCCGTGTCGCCCTTATTCCCTTTTTTGCGGCATTTTGCCTTCCTGTTTTTGCTCAC
CCAGAAACGCTGGTGAAAGTAAAAGATGCTGAAGATCAGTTGGGTGCACGAGTGGGTTACATCGAACTGG
ATCTCAACAGCGGTAAGATCCTTGAGAGTTTTCGCCCCGAAGAACGTTTTCCAATGATGAGCACTTTTAA
AGTTCTGCTATGTGGCGCGGTATTATCCCGTATTGACGCCGGGCAAGAGCAACTCGGTCGCCGCATACAC
TATTCTCAGAATGACTTGGTTGAGTACTCACCAGTCACAGAAAAGCATCTTACGGATGGCATGACAGTAA
GAGAATTATGCAGTGCTGCCATAACCATGAGTGATAACACTGCGGCCAACTTACTTCTGACAACGATCGG
AGGACCGAAGGAGCTAACCGCTTTTTTGCACAACATGGGGGATCATGTAACTCGCCTTGATCGTTGGGAA
CCGGAGCTGAATGAAGCCATACCAAACGACGAGCGTGACACCACGATGCCTGTAGCAATGGCAACAACGT
TGCGCAAACTATTAACTGGCGAACTACTTACTCTAGCTTCCCGGCAACAATTAATAGACTGGATGGAGGC
GGATAAAGTTGCAGGACCACTTCTGCGCTCGGCCCTTCCGGCTGGCTGGTTTATTGCTGATAAATCTGGA
GCCGGTGAGCGTGGGTCTCGCGGTATCATTGCAGCACTGGGGCCAGATGGTAAGCCCTCCCGTATCGTAG
TTATCTACACGACGGGGAGTCAGGCAACTATGGATGAACGAAATAGACAGATCGCTGAGATAGGTGCCTC
ACTGATTAAGCATTGGTAACTGTCAGACCAAGTTTACTCATATATACTTTAGATTGATTTAAAACTTCAT
TTTTAATTTAAAAGGATCTAGGTGAAGATCCTTTTTGATAATCTCATGACCAAAATCCCTTAACGTGAGT
TTTCGTTCCACTGAGCGTCAGACCCCGTAGAAAAGATCAAAGGATCTTCTTGAGATCCTTTTTTTCTGCG
CGTAATCTGCTGCTTGCAAACAAAAAAACCACCGCTACCAGCGGTGGTTTGTTTGCCGGATCAAGAGCTA
CCAACTCTTTTTCCGAAGGTAACTGGCTTCAGCAGAGCGCAGATACCAAATACCGTTCTTCTAGTGTAGC
CGTAGTTAGGCCACCACTTCAAGAACTCTGTAGCACCGCCTACATACCTCGCTCTGCTAATCCTGTTACC
AGTGGCTGCTGCCAGTGGCGATAAGTCGTGTCTTACCGGGTTGGACTCAAGACGATAGTTACCGGATAAG
GCGCAGCGGTCGGGCTGAACGGGGGGTTCGTGCACACAGCCCAGCTTGGAGCGAACGACCTACACCGAAC
TGAGATACCTACAGCGTGAGCTATGAGAAAGCGCCACGCTTCCCGAAGGGAGAAAGGCGGACAGGTATCC
GGTAAGCGGCAGGGTCGGAACAGGAGAGCGCACGAGGGAGCTTCCAGGGGGAAACGCCTGGTATCTTTAT
AGTCCTGTCGGGTTTCGCCACCTCTGACTTGAGCGTCGATTTTTGTGATGCTCGTCAGGGGGGCGGAGCC
TATGGAAAAACGCCAGCAACGCGGCCTTTTTACGGTTCCTGGCCTTTTGCTGGCCTTTTGCTCACATGTT
CTTTCCTGCGTTATCCCCTGATTCTGTGGATAACCGTATTACCGCCTTTGAGTGAGCTGATACCGCTCGC
CGCAGCCGAACGACCGAGCGCAGCGAGTCAGTGAGCGAGGAAGCGGAAGAGCGCCCAATACGCAAACCGC
CTCTCCCCGCGCGTTGGCCGATTCATTAATGCAGCTGGCACGACAGGTTTCCCGACTGGAAAGCGGGCAG
TGAGCGCAACGCAATTAATGTGAGTTAGCTCACTCATTAGGCACCCCAGGCTTTACACTTTATGCTTCCG
GCTCGTATGTTGTGTGGAATTGTGAGCGGATAACAATTTCACACAGGAAACAGCTATGACCATGATTACG
CCAAGCTCTAGCTAGAGGTCGACGGTATACAGACATGATAAGATACATTGATGAGTTTGGACAAACCACA
ACTAGAATGCAGTGAAAAAAATGCTTTATTTGTGAAATTTGTGATGCTATTGCTTTATTTGTAACCATTA
TAAGCTGCAATAAACAAGTTGGGGTGGGCGAAGAACTCCAGCATGAGATCCCCGCGCTGGAGGATCATCC
AGCCGGCGTCCCGGAAAACGATTCCGAAGCCCAACCTTTCATAGAAGGCGGCGGTGGAATCGAAATCTCG
TGATGGCAGGTTGGGCGTCGCTTGGTCGGTCATTTCGAACCCCAGAGTCCCGCTCAGAAGAACTCGTCAA
GAAGGCGATAGAAGGCG
Features (pLannotate 1.2.2; 21 found; start..end, strand, type, name):
    828..1157    -  promoter       SV40 promoter: SV40 enhancer and early promoter
   1171..1599    -  rep_origin     f1 ori (sequence partly withheld): f1 bacteriophage origin of replication; arrow indicates direction of (+) strand synthesis
   1620..1641    -  promoter       SV40 promoter (fragment): SV40 enhancer and early promoter
   1645..1869    -  polyA_signal   bGH poly(A) signal: bovine growth hormone polyadenylation signal
   2000..3115    -  CDS            GPR45: GPR45_HUMAN - Experimental evidence at protein level: Swiss-Prot protein existence level 1. Orphan receptor. May play a role in brain function. From Homo sapiens (Human).
   3128..3148    -  CDS            3xFLAG (fragment): three tandem FLAG® epitope tags
   3241..3259    -  promoter       T7 promoter: promoter for bacteriophage T7 RNA polymerase
   3275..3308    -  LTR            5' LTR (truncated) (fragment): truncated 5' long terminal repeat (LTR) from HIV-1
   3304..3507    -  promoter       CMV promoter: human cytomegalovirus (CMV) immediate early promoter
   3508..3887    -  enhancer       CMV enhancer: human cytomegalovirus immediate early enhancer
   4042..4094    +  misc_feature   bom (fragment): basis of mobility region from pBR322
   4153..4257    +  promoter       AmpR promoter: bla
   4258..5118    +  CDS            AmpR: β-lactamase; bla; confers resistance to ampicillin, carbenicillin, and related antibiotics
   5289..5877    +  rep_origin     ori: high-copy-number ColE1/pMB1/pBR322/pUC origin of replication
   6060..6152    +  CDS            lacI (fragment): lac repressor; lacI; The lac repressor binds to the lac operator to inhibit transcription in E. coli. This inhibition can be relieved by adding lactose or isopropyl-β-D-thiogalactopyranoside (IPTG).
   6165..6186    +  protein_bind   CAP binding site: CAP binding activates transcription in the presence of cAMP. E. coli catabolite activator protein
   6201..6231    +  promoter       lac promoter: promoter for the E. coli lac operon
   6239..6255    +  protein_bind   lac operator: The lac repressor binds to the lac operator to inhibit transcription in E. coli. This inhibition can be relieved by adding lactose or isopropyl-β-D-thiogalactopyranoside (IPTG). lac repressor encoded by lacI
   6328..6449    -  polyA_signal   SV40 poly(A) signal: SV40 polyadenylation signal
   6444..6602    -  CDS            ble (fragment): BLE_KLEPN - Experimental evidence at protein level: Swiss-Prot protein existence level 1. Binding protein with a strong affinity to the bleomycin family of antibiotics. Binds to CL990; an antimitotic-antibiotic compound. From Klebsiella pneumoniae.
   6626..761     -  CDS            neo (across the origin): KKA2_KLEPN - Also known as kan, nptII. Experimental evidence at protein level: Swiss-Prot protein existence level 1. Resistance to kanamycin, neomycin, paromomycin, ribostamycin, butirosin and gentamicin B. From Klebsiella pneumoniae.
