[The description below was written by a language model from this plasmid's Addgene catalogue record and pLannotate feature annotations shown in this document.]
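Description:
GPR45-DuET is a mammalian expression plasmid built on the pcDNA 3.1 (+) backbone that carries the human orphan class A G protein-coupled receptor GPR45 (also known as PSP24 or PSP24A), inserted by Gibson cloning. It is propagated in E. coli as a high-copy plasmid through a ColE1/pUC-type origin and selected with ampicillin via the β-lactamase gene. An f1 origin is also present. For mammalian cells, the backbone supplies a neomycin phosphotransferase gene driven by the SV40 enhancer/early promoter and terminated by an SV40 polyadenylation signal, which would permit G418 selection of stable lines. The short ble, lacI, lac promoter/operator, bom and HIV-1 LTR hits in the automated annotation are small fragments, most likely backbone remnants or chance matches rather than functional parts.

The receptor open reading frame is transcribed from the CMV immediate-early enhancer and promoter and terminated by the bovine growth hormone polyadenylation signal. A T7 promoter lies between the CMV promoter and the coding sequence and could support in vitro transcription. According to the record, the "DuET" design places a cleavable hemagglutinin signal peptide and a FLAG epitope at the N-terminus and a 1D4 epitope at the C-terminus. The feature table detects the FLAG sequence (as a partial 3xFLAG match) just upstream of GPR45, but it does not separately annotate the signal peptide or the 1D4 tag. The signal peptide promotes membrane insertion and is removed, leaving an exposed extracellular FLAG tag, while the two tags give orthogonal handles for capture and detection. The construct is intended for receptor expression in mammalian cells and proteomics studies. The associated work used such constructs for multiplexed selectivity screening of anti-GPCR antibodies.
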