Addgene plasmid #213284: GPR45-DuET
Purpose: The DuET construct encodes the named human GPCR engineered with a cleaved hemagglutinin signal peptide, a 5' FLAG and a 3' 1D4 epitope tag optimized for expression in mammalian cells and proteomics studies.
Depositing lab: Thomas Sakmar. Depositing organization: Rockefeller University. Publication: Multiplexed selectivity screening of anti-GPCR antibodies. Dahl L, Kotliar IB, Bendes A, Dodig-Crnkovic T, Fromm S, Elofsson A, Uhlen M, Sakmar TP, Schwenk JM. Sci Adv. 2023 May 3;9(18):eadf9297. doi: 10.1126/sciadv.adf9297. Epub 2023 May 3. PubMed 37134173.
Backbone
  Vector backbone: pcDNA 3.1 (+)
  Vector type: Mammalian Expression
Growth in bacteria
  Bacterial resistance: Ampicillin, 100 μg/mL
  Growth temperature: 37°C
  Growth strain: DH5alpha
  Copy number: High Copy
Gene/Insert
  Gene/Insert name: GPR45 (alt names: G protein-coupled receptor 45; PSP24, PSP24A)
  Species: H. sapiens (human)
  Entrez Gene: GPR45 (a.k.a. PSP24, PSP24(ALPHA), PSP24A)
  Promoter: CMV, T7
  Tag / fusion protein: FLAG (N terminal on insert); 1D4 (C terminal on insert)
  Cloning method: Gibson Cloning
Terms and licenses: Academic/Nonprofit Terms; Industry Terms: Not Available to Industry
Depositor comments: Class: A, Family: Orphan. Ensembl ID: ENSG00000135973, Uniprot ID: Q9Y5Y3
How to cite: GPR45-DuET was a gift from Thomas Sakmar (Addgene plasmid # 213284 ; http://n2t.net/addgene:213284 ; RRID:Addgene_213284)
